>Addgene plasmid #62883 | PX851 | depositor full sequence | sequence record 105905 | PX851 sequence 6181 bps
GAGGGCCTATTTCCCATGATTCCTTCATATTTGCATATACGATACAAGGCTGTTAGAGAGATAATTGGAA
TTAATTTGACTGTAAACACAAAGATATTAGTACAAAATACGTGACGTAGAAAGTAATAATTTCTTGGGTA
GTTTGCAGTTTTAAAATTATGTTTTAAAATGGACTATCATATGCTTACCGTAACTTGAAAGTATTTCGAT
TTCTTGGCTTTATATATCTTGTGGAAAGGACGAAACACCGGGTCTTCGAGAAGACCTGTTTTAGAGCTAG
AAATAGCAAGTTAAAATAAGGCTAGTCCGTTATCAACTTGAAAAAGTGGCACCGAGTCGGTGCTTTTTTG
TTTTAGAGCTAGAAATAGCAAGTTAAAATAAGGCTAGTCCGTTTTTAGCGCGTGCGCCAATTCTGCAGAC
AAATGGCTCTAGAGGTACCCGTTACATAACTTACGGTAAATGGCCCGCCTGGCTGACCGCCCAACGACCC
CCGCCCATTGACGTCAATAGTAACGCCAATAGGGACTTTCCATTGACGTCAATGGGTGGAGTATTTACGG
TAAACTGCCCACTTGGCAGTACATCAAGTGTATCATATGCCAAGTACGCCCCCTATTGACGTCAATGACG
GTAAATGGCCCGCCTGGCATTGTGCCCAGTACATGACCTTATGGGACTTTCCTACTTGGCAGTACATCTA
CGTATTAGTCATCGCTATTACCATGGTCGAGGTGAGCCCCACGTTCTGCTTCACTCTCCCCATCTCCCCC
CCCTCCCCACCCCCAATTTTGTATTTATTTATTTTTTAATTATTTTGTGCAGCGATGGGGGCGGGGGGGG
GGGGGGGGCGCGCGCCAGGCGGGGCGGGGCGGGGCGAGGGGCGGGGCGGGGCGAGGCGGAGAGGTGCGGC
GGCAGCCAATCAGAGCGGCGCGCTCCGAAAGTTTCCTTTTATGGCGAGGCGGCGGCGGCGGCGGCCCTAT
AAAAAGCGAAGCGCGCGGCGGGCGGGAGTCGCTGCGACGCTGCCTTCGCCCCGTGCCCCGCTCCGCCGCC
GCCTCGCGCCGCCCGCCCCGGCTCTGACTGACCGCGTTACTCCCACAGGTGAGCGGGCGGGACGGCCCTT
CTCCTCCGGGCTGTAATTAGCTGAGCAAGAGGTAAGGGTTTAAGGGATGGTTGGTTGGTGGGGTATTAAT
GTTTAATTACCTGGAGCACCTGCCTGAAATCACTTTTTTTCAGGTTGGACCGGTGCCACCATGCTAGATT
TAGCTAGCTTAATCCTCGACAAGAAGTACAGCATCGGCCTGGACATCGGCACCAACTCTGTGGGCTGGGC
CGTGATCACCGACGAGTACAAGGTGCCCAGCAAGAAATTCAAGGTGCTGGGCAACACCGACCGGCACAGC
ATCAAGAAGAACCTGATCGGAGCCCTGCTGTTCGACAGCGGCGAAACAGCCGAGGCCACCCGGCTGAAGA
GAACCGCCAGAAGAAGATACACCAGACGGAAGAACCGGATCTGCTATCTGCAAGAGATCTTCAGCAACGA
GATGGCCAAGGTGGACGACAGCTTCTTCCACAGACTGGAAGAGTCCTTCCTGGTGGAAGAGGATAAGAAG
CACGAGCGGCACCCCATCTTCGGCAACATCGTGGACGAGGTGGCCTACCACGAGAAGTACCCCACCATCT
ACCACCTGAGAAAGAAACTGGTGGACAGCACCGACAAGGCCGACCTGCGGCTGATCTATCTGGCCCTGGC
CCACATGATCAAGTTCCGGGGCCACTTCCTGATCGAGGGCGACCTGAACCCCGACAACAGCGACGTGGAC
AAGCTGTTCATCCAGCTGGTGCAGACCTACAACCAGCTGTTCGAGGAAAACCCCATCAACGCCAGCGGCG
TGGACGCCAAGGCCATCCTGTCTGCCAGACTGAGCAAGAGCAGACGGCTGGAAAATCTGATCGCCCAGCT
GCCCGGCGAGAAGAAGAATGGCCTGTTCGGAAACCTGATTGCCCTGAGCCTGGGCCTGACCCCCAACTTC
AAGAGCAACTTCGACCTGGCCGAGGATGCCAAACTGCAGCTGAGCAAGGACACCTACGACGACGACCTGG
ACAACCTGCTGGCCCAGATCGGCGACCAGTACGCCGACCTGTTTCTGGCCGCCAAGAACCTGTCCGACGC
CATCCTGCTGAGCGACATCCTGAGAGTGAACACCGAGATCACCAAGGCCCCCCTGAGCGCCTCTATGATC
AAGAGATACGACGAGCACCACCAGGACCTGACCCTGCTGAAAGCTCTCGTGCGGCAGCAGCTGCCTGAGA
AGTACAAAGAGATTTTCTTCGACCAGAGCAAGAACGGCTACGCCGGCTACATTGACGGCGGAGCCAGCCA
GGAAGAGTTCTACAAGTTCATCAAGCCCATCCTGGAAAAGATGGACGGCACCGAGGAACTGCTCGTGAAG
CTGAACAGAGAGGACCTGCTGCGGAAGCAGCGGACCTTCGACAACGGCAGCATCCCCCACCAGATCCACC
TGGGAGAGCTGCACGCCATTCTGCGGCGGCAGGAAGATTTTTACCCATTCCTGAAGGACAACCGGGAAAA
GATCGAGAAGATCCTGACCTTCCGCATCCCCTACTACGTGGGCCCTCTGGCCAGGGGAAACAGCAGATTC
GCCTGGATGACCAGAAAGAGCGAGGAAACCATCACCCCCTGGAACTTCGAGGAAGTGGTGGACAAGGGCG
CTTCCGCCCAGAGCTTCATCGAGCGGATGACCAACTTCGATAAGAACCTGCCCAACGAGAAGGTGCTGCC
CAAGCACAGCCTGCTGTACGAGTACTTCACCGTGTATAACGAGCTGACCAAAGTGAAATACGTGACCGAG
GGAATGAGAGGTGGCGGTGGCTCGGGTGGCGGTGGCTCGGGTGGCGGTGGCTCG
[270 nt withheld, positions 2925-3194]
TAAGAATTCCTAGAGCTCGCTGATCAGCCTCGACTGTGCCTTCTAGTTGCCAGCCATCTGTTGTTTGCCC
CTCCCCCGTGCCTTCCTTGACCCTGGAAGGTGCCACTCCCACTGTCCTTTCCTAATAAAATGAGGAAATT
GCATCGCATTGTCTGAGTAGGTGTCATTCTATTCTGGGGGGTGGGGTGGGGCAGGACAGCAAGGGGGAGG
ATTGGGAAGAGAATAGCAGGCATGCTGGGGAGCGGCCGCAGGAACCCCTAGTGATGGAGTTGGCCACTCC
CTCTCTGCGCGCTCGCTCGCTCACTGAGGCCGGGCGACCAAAGGTCGCCCGACGCCCGGGCTTTGCCCGG
GCGGCCTCAGTGAGCGAGCGAGCGCGCAGCTGCCTGCAGGGGCGCCTGATGCGGTATTTTCTCCTTACGC
ATCTGTGCGGTATTTCACACCGCATA
[142 nt withheld, positions 3641-3782]
C
[141 nt withheld, positions 3784-3924]
CCTTTGACGTTGGAGTCCACGTTCTTT
[37 nt withheld, positions 3952-3988]
ACCCTATCTCGGGCTATTCTTTTGATTTATAAGGGATTTTGCCGATTTCGGCCTATTGGTTAAAAAATGA
GCTGATTTAACAAAAATTTAACGCGAATTTTAACAAAATATTAACGTTTACAATTTTATGGTGCACTCTC
AGTACAATCTGCTCTGATGCCGCATAGTTAAGCCAGCCCCGACACCCGCCAACACCCGCTGACGCGCCCT
GACGGGCTTGTCTGCTCCCGGCATCCGCTTACAGACAAGCTGTGACCGTCTCCGGGAGCTGCATGTGTCA
GAGGTTTTCACCGTCATCACCGAAACGCGCGAGACGAAAGGGCCTCGTGATACGCCTATTTTTATAGGTT
AATGTCATGATAATAATGGTTTCTTAGACGTCAGGTGGCACTTTTCGGGGAAATGTGCGCGGAACCCCTA
TTTGTTTATTTTTCTAAATACATTCAAATATGTATCCGCTCATGAGACAATAACCCTGATAAATGCTTCA
ATAATATTGAAAAAGGAAGAGTATGAGTATTCAACATTTCCGTGTCGCCCTTATTCCCTTTTTTGCGGCA
TTTTGCCTTCCTGTTTTTGCTCACCCAGAAACGCTGGTGAAAGTAAAAGATGCTGAAGATCAGTTGGGTG
CACGAGTGGGTTACATCGAACTGGATCTCAACAGCGGTAAGATCCTTGAGAGTTTTCGCCCCGAAGAACG
TTTTCCAATGATGAGCACTTTTAAAGTTCTGCTATGTGGCGCGGTATTATCCCGTATTGACGCCGGGCAA
GAGCAACTCGGTCGCCGCATACACTATTCTCAGAATGACTTGGTTGAGTACTCACCAGTCACAGAAAAGC
ATCTTACGGATGGCATGACAGTAAGAGAATTATGCAGTGCTGCCATAACCATGAGTGATAACACTGCGGC
CAACTTACTTCTGACAACGATCGGAGGACCGAAGGAGCTAACCGCTTTTTTGCACAACATGGGGGATCAT
GTAACTCGCCTTGATCGTTGGGAACCGGAGCTGAATGAAGCCATACCAAACGACGAGCGTGACACCACGA
TGCCTGTAGCAATGGCAACAACGTTGCGCAAACTATTAACTGGCGAACTACTTACTCTAGCTTCCCGGCA
ACAATTAATAGACTGGATGGAGGCGGATAAAGTTGCAGGACCACTTCTGCGCTCGGCCCTTCCGGCTGGC
TGGTTTATTGCTGATAAATCTGGAGCCGGTGAGCGTGGAAGCCGCGGTATCATTGCAGCACTGGGGCCAG
ATGGTAAGCCCTCCCGTATCGTAGTTATCTACACGACGGGGAGTCAGGCAACTATGGATGAACGAAATAG
ACAGATCGCTGAGATAGGTGCCTCACTGATTAAGCATTGGTAACTGTCAGACCAAGTTTACTCATATATA
CTTTAGATTGATTTAAAACTTCATTTTTAATTTAAAAGGATCTAGGTGAAGATCCTTTTTGATAATCTCA
TGACCAAAATCCCTTAACGTGAGTTTTCGTTCCACTGAGCGTCAGACCCCGTAGAAAAGATCAAAGGATC
TTCTTGAGATCCTTTTTTTCTGCGCGTAATCTGCTGCTTGCAAACAAAAAAACCACCGCTACCAGCGGTG
GTTTGTTTGCCGGATCAAGAGCTACCAACTCTTTTTCCGAAGGTAACTGGCTTCAGCAGAGCGCAGATAC
CAAATACTGTCCTTCTAGTGTAGCCGTAGTTAGGCCACCACTTCAAGAACTCTGTAGCACCGCCTACATA
CCTCGCTCTGCTAATCCTGTTACCAGTGGCTGCTGCCAGTGGCGATAAGTCGTGTCTTACCGGGTTGGAC
TCAAGACGATAGTTACCGGATAAGGCGCAGCGGTCGGGCTGAACGGGGGGTTCGTGCACACAGCCCAGCT
TGGAGCGAACGACCTACACCGAACTGAGATACCTACAGCGTGAGCTATGAGAAAGCGCCACGCTTCCCGA
AGGGAGAAAGGCGGACAGGTATCCGGTAAGCGGCAGGGTCGGAACAGGAGAGCGCACGAGGGAGCTTCCA
GGGGGAAACGCCTGGTATCTTTATAGTCCTGTCGGGTTTCGCCACCTCTGACTTGAGCGTCGATTTTTGT
GATGCTCGTCAGGGGGGCGGAGCCTATGGAAAAACGCCAGCAACGCGGCCTTTTTACGGTTCCTGGCCTT
TTGCTGGCCTTTTGCTCACATGT
Features (pLannotate 1.2.2; 17 found; start..end, strand, type, name):
      1..241     +  promoter       U6 promoter: RNA polymerase III promoter for human U6 snRNA
    268..343     +  misc_RNA       gRNA scaffold: guide RNA scaffold for the Streptococcus pyogenes CRISPR/Cas9 system
    350..393     +  misc_RNA       gRNA scaffold (fragment): guide RNA scaffold for the Streptococcus pyogenes CRISPR/Cas9 system
    440..725     +  enhancer       CMV enhancer: human cytomegalovirus immediate early enhancer; contains an 18-bp deletion relative to the standard CMV enhancer
    727..1004    +  promoter       chicken β-actin promoter: No description available
   1005..1233    +  intron         hybrid intron: hybrid between chicken β-actin (CBA) and minute virus of mice (MMV) introns (Gray et al., 2011)
   1278..2879    +  CDS            Cas9(N): N-terminal portion of Streptococcus pyogenes Cas9 (Zetsche et al., 2015)
   2925..3194    +  CDS            FRB (sequence withheld): FKBP-rapamycin binding domain of human FRAP
   3228..3339    +  polyA_signal   bGH poly(A) signal: bovine growth hormone polyadenylation signal
   3444..3584    +  repeat_region  AAV2 ITR: inverted terminal repeat of adeno-associated virus serotype 2 inverted
   3589..3640    -  misc_feature   bom (fragment): basis of mobility region from pBR322
   3659..4039    +  rep_origin     M13 ori (sequence partly withheld): M13 bacteriophage origin of replication; arrow indicates direction of (+) strand synthesis
   4115..4164    -  misc_feature   bom (fragment): basis of mobility region from pBR322
   4266..4301    -  CDS            rop (fragment): Rop protein, which maintains plasmids at low copy number; rop
   4396..4500    +  promoter       AmpR promoter: bla
   4501..5361    +  CDS            AmpR: β-lactamase; bla; confers resistance to ampicillin, carbenicillin, and related antibiotics
   5532..6120    +  rep_origin     ori: high-copy-number ColE1/pMB1/pBR322/pUC origin of replication
