[The description below was written by a language model from this plasmid's Addgene catalogue record and pLannotate feature annotations shown in this document.]
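Description:
PX851 is a mammalian expression CRISPR plasmid built on the PX330 backbone (6,181 bp in total) that encodes the N-terminal half of a rapamycin-inducible split Streptococcus pyogenes Cas9, designated "split-4". It is propagated in bacteria through a high-copy ColE1/pUC-type origin with ampicillin selection from the β-lactamase gene. The backbone also carries an M13/f1-type phage origin and a single annotated AAV2 ITR. That lone ITR is a PX330 backbone remnant and does not make the plasmid a functional AAV packaging vector.

The payload is SpCas9 residues 2–535 fused to the FRB domain (the FKBP–rapamycin binding domain of human FRAP/mTOR) and to a nuclear export signal derived from PTK2. The purpose line gives the arrangement as Cas9(N)-FRB-NES, while the tag field lists the NES as N-terminal. The feature table annotates only Cas9(N) followed by FRB, so the exact position of the NES is not resolved by the record. Expression is driven by the CBh promoter, seen in the table as a CMV enhancer, chicken β-actin promoter and hybrid intron, and is terminated by a bGH polyadenylation signal. Upstream lies the PX330 human U6 promoter with the SpCas9 guide RNA scaffold, so a guide RNA could be expressed from the same plasmid, although no specific spacer is described.

The fragment is inactive by itself, and the NES is meant to keep it in the cytoplasm. In use, PX851 is co-delivered with a plasmid encoding the complementary C-terminal Cas9 fragment, which in this type of system carries FKBP. Rapamycin then dimerizes FRB and FKBP, reassembling functional Cas9 for chemically inducible genome editing or transcription modulation.
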