Addgene plasmid #62883: PX851
Purpose: N-term SpCas9 piece of inducible split-4 (Cas9(N)-FRB-NES split-4).
Depositing lab: Feng Zhang. Depositing organization: Broad Institute. Publication: A split-Cas9 architecture for inducible genome editing and transcription modulation. Zetsche B, Volz SE, Zhang F. Nat Biotechnol. 2015 Feb 2. doi: 10.1038/nbt.3149. PubMed 25643054.
Backbone
  Vector backbone: PX330
  Backbone manufacturer: Zhang lab
  Backbone size w/o insert (bp): 4222
  Total vector size (bp): 6181
  Vector type: Mammalian Expression, CRISPR
Growth in bacteria
  Bacterial resistance: Ampicillin, 100 μg/mL
  Growth temperature: 37°C
  Growth strain: Stbl3
  Copy number: Unknown
Gene/Insert
  Gene/Insert name: SpCas9 (aa 2-535)
  Insert size (bp): 1959
  Promoter: CBh
  Tag / fusion protein: NES PTK2 (N terminal on insert); FRB (C terminal on insert)
  Cloning method: Restriction Enzyme; 5′ cloning site Age1 (not destroyed); 3′ cloning site EcoR1 (not destroyed)
  Sequencing primers: 5′ ctggagcacctgcctgaaatcact�; 3′ GGCTGATCAGCGAGCTCTAG�
Resource information
  A portion of this plasmid was derived from a plasmid made by: SpCas9 piece was PCR amplified of PX330
Terms and licenses: Academic/Nonprofit Terms; Industry Terms: Not Available to Industry
How to cite: PX851 was a gift from Feng Zhang (Addgene plasmid # 62883 ; http://n2t.net/addgene:62883 ; RRID:Addgene_62883)
