>Addgene plasmid #62883 | PX851 | depositor partial sequence | sequence record 103838 | End of CBh promoter to beginning of bGHpA
CCGCCGCCTCGCGCCGCCCGCCCCGGCTCTGACTGACCGCGTTACTCCCACAGGTGAGCGGGCGGGACGG
CCCTTCTCCTCCGGGCTGTAATTAGCTGAGCAAGAGGTAAGGGTTTAAGGGATGGTTGGTTGGTGGGGTA
TTAATGTTTAATTACCTGGAGCACCTGCCTGAAATCACTTTTTTTCAGGTTGGACCGGTGCCACCATGCT
AGATTTAGCTAGCTTAATCCTCGACAAGAAGTACAGCATCGGCCTGGACATCGGCACCAACTCTGTGGGC
TGGGCCGTGATCACCGACGAGTACAAGGTGCCCAGCAAGAAATTCAAGGTGCTGGGCAACACCGACCGGC
ACAGCATCAAGAAGAACCTGATCGGAGCCCTGCTGTTCGACAGCGGCGAAACAGCCGAGGCCACCCGGCT
GAAGAGAACCGCCAGAAGAAGATACACCAGACGGAAGAACCGGATCTGCTATCTGCAAGAGATCTTCAGC
AACGAGATGGCCAAGGTGGACGACAGCTTCTTCCACAGACTGGAAGAGTCCTTCCTGGTGGAAGAGGATA
AGAAGCACGAGCGGCACCCCATCTTCGGCAACATCGTGGACGAGGTGGCCTACCACGAGAAGTACCCCAC
CATCTACCACCTGAGAAAGAAACTGGTGGACAGCACCGACAAGGCCGACCTGCGGCTGATCTATCTGGCC
CTGGCCCACATGATCAAGTTCCGGGGCCACTTCCTGATCGAGGGCGACCTGAACCCCGACAACAGCGACG
TGGACAAGCTGTTCATCCAGCTGGTGCAGACCTACAACCAGCTGTTCGAGGAAAACCCCATCAACGCCAG
CGGCGTGGACGCCAAGGCCATCCTGTCTGCCAGACTGAGCAAGAGCAGACGGCTGGAAAATCTGATCGCC
CAGCTGCCCGGCGAGAAGAAGAATGGCCTGTTCGGAAACCTGATTGCCCTGAGCCTGGGCCTGACCCCCA
ACTTCAAGAGCAACTTCGACCTGGCCGAGGATGCCAAACTGCAGCTGAGCAAGGACACCTACGACGACGA
CCTGGACAACCTGCTGGCCCAGATCGGCGACCAGTACGCCGACCTGTTTCTGGCCGCCAAGAACCTGTCC
GACGCCATCCTGCTGAGCGACATCCTGAGAGTGAACACCGAGATCACCAAGGCCCCCCTGAGCGCCTCTA
TGATCAAGAGATACGACGAGCACCACCAGGACCTGACCCTGCTGAAAGCTCTCGTGCGGCAGCAGCTGCC
TGAGAAGTACAAAGAGATTTTCTTCGACCAGAGCAAGAACGGCTACGCCGGCTACATTGACGGCGGAGCC
AGCCAGGAAGAGTTCTACAAGTTCATCAAGCCCATCCTGGAAAAGATGGACGGCACCGAGGAACTGCTCG
TGAAGCTGAACAGAGAGGACCTGCTGCGGAAGCAGCGGACCTTCGACAACGGCAGCATCCCCCACCAGAT
CCACCTGGGAGAGCTGCACGCCATTCTGCGGCGGCAGGAAGATTTTTACCCATTCCTGAAGGACAACCGG
GAAAAGATCGAGAAGATCCTGACCTTCCGCATCCCCTACTACGTGGGCCCTCTGGCCAGGGGAAACAGCA
GATTCGCCTGGATGACCAGAAAGAGCGAGGAAACCATCACCCCCTGGAACTTCGAGGAAGTGGTGGACAA
GGGCGCTTCCGCCCAGAGCTTCATCGAGCGGATGACCAACTTCGATAAGAACCTGCCCAACGAGAAGGTG
CTGCCCAAGCACAGCCTGCTGTACGAGTACTTCACCGTGTATAACGAGCTGACCAAAGTGAAATACGTGA
CCGAGGGAATGAGAGGTGGCGGTGGCTCGGGTGGCGGTGGCTCGGGTGGCGGTGGCTCG
[270 nt withheld, positions 1880-2149]
TAAGAATTCCTAGAGCTCGCTGATCAGCCTCGACTGTGCCTTCTAGTTGCCAGCCATCTGTTGTTTGCCC
CTCCCCCGTGCCTTCCTTGACCCTGGAAGGTGCCACTCCCACTGTCCTTTCCTAATAAAATGAGGAAATT
GCATCGCATTGTCTGAGTAGGTGTCATTCTATTCTGGGGGGTGGGGTGGGGCAGGACAGCAAGGGGGAGG
ATTGGGAAGAGAATAGC
