>Addgene plasmid #62883 | PX851 | addgene partial sequence | sequence record 106385 | pBR322ori-F 5'-GGGAAACGCCTGGTATCTTT-3'
CCACCTCTGACTTGAGCGTCGATTTTTGTGATGCTCGTCAGGGGGGCGGAGCCTATGGAAAAACGCCAGC
AACGCGGCCTTTTTACGGTTCCTGGCCTTTTGCTGGCCTTTTGCTCACATGTGAGGGCCTATTTCCCATG
ATTCCTTCATATTTGCATATACGATACAAGGCTGTTAGAGAGATAATTGGAATTAATTTGACTGTAAACA
CAAAGATATTAGTACAAAATACGTGACGTAGAAAGTAATAATTTCTTGGGTAGTTTGCAGTTTTAAAATT
ATGTTTTAAAATGGACTATCATATGCTTACCGTAACTTGAAAGTATTTCGATTTCTTGGCTTTATATATC
TTGTGGAAAGGACGAAACACCGGGTCTTCGAGAAGACCTGTTTTAGAGCTAGAAATAGCAAGTTAAAATA
AGGCTAGTCCGTTATCAACTTGAAAAAGTGGCACCGAGTCGGTGCTTTTTTGTTTTAGAGCTAGAAATAG
CAAGTTAAAATAAGGCTAGTCCGTTTTTAGCGCGTGCGCCAATTCTGCAGACAAATGGCTCTAGAGGTAC
CCGTTACATAACTTACGGTAAATGGCCCGCCTGGCTGACCGCCCAACGACCCCCGCCCATTGACGTCAAT
AGTAACGCCAATAGGGACTTTCCATTGACGTCAATGGGTGGAGTATTTACGGTAAACTGCCCACTTGGCA
GTACATCAAGTGTATCATATGCCAAGTACGCCCCCTATTGACGTCAATGACGGTAAATGGCCCGCCTGGC
ATTGTGCCCAGTACATGACCTTATGGGACTTTCCTACTTGGCAGTACATCTACGTATTAGTCATCGCTAT
TACCATGGTCGAGGTGAGCCCCACGTTCTGCTTCACTCTCCC
