>Addgene plasmid #62883 | PX851 | addgene partial sequence | sequence record 106386 | BGH-rev 5'-TAGAAGGCACAGTCGAGG-3'
GAATTCTTA
[270 nt withheld, positions 10-279]
CGAGCCACCGCCACCCGAGCCACCGCCACCCGAGCCACCGCCACCTCTCATTCCCTCGGTCACGTATTTC
ACTTTGGTCAGCTCGTTATACACGGTGAAGTACTCGTACAGCAGGCTGTGCTTGGGCAGCACCTTCTCGT
TGGGCAGGTTCTTATCGAAGTTGGTCATCCGCTCGATGAAGCTCTGGGCGGAAGCGCCCTTGTCCACCAC
TTCCTCGAAGTTCCAGGGGGTGATGGTTTCCTCGCTCTTTCTGGTCATCCAGGCGAATCTGCTGTTTCCC
CTGGCCAGAGGGCCCACGTAGTAGGGGATGCGGAAGGTCAGGATCTTCTCGATCTTTTCCCGGTTGTCCT
TCAGGAATGGGTAAAAATCTTCCTGCCGCCGCAGAATGGCGTGCAGCTCTCCCAGGTGGATCTGGTGGGG
GATGCTGCCGTTGTCGAAGGTCCGCTGCTTCCGCAGCAGGTCCTCTCTGTTCAGCTTCACGAGCAGTTCC
TCGGTGCCGTCCATCTTTTCCAGGATGGGCTTGATGAACTTGTAGAACTCTTCCTGGCTGGCTCCGCCGT
CAATGTAGCCGGCGTAGCCGTTCTTGCTCTGGTCGAAGAAA
