>Addgene plasmid #62883 | PX851 | addgene partial sequence | sequence record 106387 | pCBhProF2 5'-agggtttaagggatggttgg-3'
TTTAATTACCTGGAGCACCTGCCTGAAATCACTTTTTTTCAGGTTGGACCGGTGCCACCATGCTAGATTT
AGCTAGCTTAATCCTCGACAAGAAGTACAGCATCGGCCTGGACATCGGCACCAACTCTGTGGGCTGGGCC
GTGATCACCGACGAGTACAAGGTGCCCAGCAAGAAATTCAAGGTGCTGGGCAACACCGACCGGCACAGCA
TCAAGAAGAACCTGATCGGAGCCCTGCTGTTCGACAGCGGCGAAACAGCCGAGGCCACCCGGCTGAAGAG
AACCGCCAGAAGAAGATACACCAGACGGAAGAACCGGATCTGCTATCTGCAAGAGATCTTCAGCAACGAG
ATGGCCAAGGTGGACGACAGCTTCTTCCACAGACTGGAAGAGTCCTTCCTGGTGGAAGAGGATAAGAAGC
ACGAGCGGCACCCCATCTTCGGCAACATCGTGGACGAGGTGGCCTACCACGAGAAGTACCCCACCATCTA
CCACCTGAGAAAGAAACTGGTGGACAGCACCGACAAGGCCGACCTGCGGCTGATCTATCTGGCCCTGGCC
CACATGATCAAGTTCCGGGGCCACTTCCTGATCGAGGGCGACCTGAACCCCGACAACAGCGACGTGGACA
AGCTGTTCATCCAGCTGGTGCAGACCTACAACCAGCTGTTCGAGGAAAACCCCATCAACGCCAGCGGCGT
GGACGCCAAGGCCATCCTGTCTGCCAGACTGAGCAAGAGCAGACGGCTGGAAAATCTGATCGCCCAGCTG
CCCGGCGAGAAGAAGAATGGCCTGTTCGGAAACCTGATTGCCCTGAGCCTGGGCCTGACCCCCAACTTCA
AGAGCAACTTCGACCTGGCCGAGGATGCCAAACTGCAGCTGAGCAAGGACACCTACGACGACGACCTGGA
CAACCTGCTGGCCCAGATCGGCGACCAGT
