>Addgene plasmid #62883 | PX851 | addgene partial sequence | sequence record 106388 | hSpCas9-R1 5'-CGCTCGTGCTTCTTATCCTC-3'
TCTTCCAGTCTGTGGAAGAAGCTGTCGTCCACCTTGGCCATCTCGTTGCTGAAGATCTCTTGCAGATAGC
AGATCCGGTTCTTCCGTCTGGTGTATCTTCTTCTGGCGGTTCTCTTCAGCCGGGTGGCCTCGGCTGTTTC
GCCGCTGTCGAACAGCAGGGCTCCGATCAGGTTCTTCTTGATGCTGTGCCGGTCGGTGTTGCCCAGCACC
TTGAATTTCTTGCTGGGCACCTTGTACTCGTCGGTGATCACGGCCCAGCCCACAGAGTTGGTGCCGATGT
CCAGGCCGATGCTGTACTTCTTGTCGAGGATTAAGCTAGCTAAATCTAGCATGGTGGCACCGGTCCAACC
TGAAAAAAAGTGATTTCAGGCAGGTGCTCCAGGTAATTAAACATTAATACCCCACCAACCAACCATCCCT
TAAACCCTTACCTCTTGCTCAGCTAATTACAGCCCGGAGGAGAAGGGCCGTCCCGCCCGCTCACCTGTGG
GAGTAACGCGGTCAGTCAGAGCCGGGGCGGGCGGCGCGAGGCGGCGGCGGA
